>Addgene plasmid #83945 | pEQ276 | addgene partial sequence | sequence record 161134 | T7 5'-TAATACGACTCACTATAGGG-3'
AGGGTGGGTAGATGGGCGATGCACAACTCCTTCTCCCCCCGCCCGTACATTCCATCCCGTATCAGCAGCC
GTAGCGTGGCATTGATGGTCAGCGGGGTAACCAAAGAAATCACATAGGGATGTGTACAGGAAGTGCAGTG
ACGGGTATCCGTGAGATGTAAGTCATCACCCTCATCACCCTCATCATGAAAGACCAGGACTCGGGTGAGA
CGACCCGATGAATACTGGATCTCCCACCACAGTCTTTGGTCCAACACCGAGAGGGCGCAGGAGATTCTAA
GTCTCCCTGGGTTGGGGGAGCAGATGTAAGCCCCGTGTGTGCCCCTTGCCATCAAAGCCATACACATGAG
GGGGAGAAGGACAAGTATCCGGGACCACCCGCACCCCCACATCACGAGACCAGAGACGGAGATGTATAAA
AAAAGCTACTTTTATTAAACAGCATTCTCACCACACGTTAATACTGTCACGGGGAATCACTATGTACAAG
AGTCCATGTCTCTCTTTCCAGTTTTTCACTTACTGAGACTTGTTCCTCAGGTCCTGGATGGCTGCCTCGA
TGGCCAGGCTCAGGGTGTCCAGGTCTTCGGGAGGGGTCTCGGTGGGCTGCTCAAACTGCCCCACGGCGTA
GGCCTTCGTGGCCGTCTCGTAGATAGGCAGCATGAACCCACCCTGGTTGGTGGAGAAGATGCGCACCATG
ACCTGTTTGGGAAACTTTTGCATCAGGGGCAGGCACAGGTTGAGAGCGCCCAACAGGTCCACGGGGGTGG
CAGCGTGGATGATCATGTTGCGGTAATCGGAGGGAACGGGGGCATAATTGGGTGGGTGTGCAATTCTTTT
GAGGCTCCACGCGGCCTTGACGCCTTCGTTACAGGCATCGGCTGTGCGCTGCGCCACTTCGGGTGGATGT
GTCACGGGCATGGTGTGCCTCCATGAGGAAAGGGAGTGGGA
