>Addgene plasmid #83945 | pEQ276 | addgene partial sequence | sequence record 161135 | SP6 5'-ATTTAGGTGACACTATAG-3'
TTTGAAATATGGCATATTGAAAATGTCGCCGATGTGAGTTTCTGTGTAACTGATATCGCCATTTTTCCAA
AAGTGATTTTTGGGCATACGCGATATCTGGCGATAGCGCTTATATCGTTTACGGGGGATGGCGATAGACG
ACTTTGGCGACTTGGGCGATTCTGTGTGTCGCAAATATCGCAGTTTCGATATAGGTGACAGACGATATGA
GGCTATATCGCCGATAGAGGCGACATCAAGCTGGCACATGGCCAATGCATATCGATCTATACATTGAATC
AATATTGGCAATTAGCCATATTAGTCATTGGTTATATAGCATAAATCAATATTGGCTATTGGCCATTGCA
TACGTTGTATCTATATCATAATATGTACATTTATATTGGCTCATGTCCAATATGACCGCCATGTTGACAT
TGATTATTGACTAGTTATTAATAGTAATCAATTACGGGGTCATTAGTTCATAGCCCATATATGGAGTTCC
GCGTTACATAACTTACGGTAAATGGCCCGCCTGGCTGACCGCCCAACGACCCCCGCCCATTGACGTCAAT
AATGACGTATGTTCCCATAGTAACGCCAATAGGGACTTTCCATTGACGTCAATGGGTGGAGTATTTACGG
TAAACTGCCCACTTGGCAGTACATCAAGTGTATCATATGCCAAGTCCGCCCCCTATTGACGTCAATGACG
GTAAATGGCCCGCCTGGCATTATGCCCAGTACATGACCTTACGGGACTTTCCTACTTGGCAGTACATCTA
CGTATTAGTCATCGCTATTACCATGGTGATGCGGTTTTGGCAGTACACCAATGGGCGTGGATAGCGGTTT
GACTCACGGGGATTTCCAAGTCTCCACCCCATTGACGTCAATGGGAGTTTGTTTTGGCACCAAAATCAAC
GGGACTTTCCAAAATGTCGTAATAACCCCGCCCCGTTGACGCAAATGGGCGGTAGGCGTGTACGTGGGAG
GTCTATATAAGCAGAGCTCGTTTAGTGAACCGTCAGATCGCCTGGAGACGCCATCCACGCTGTT
