[The description below was written by a language model from this plasmid's Addgene catalogue record.]
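Description:
pEQ276 is a mammalian expression plasmid built on the pGEM1 backbone, a small bacterial cloning vector in which the cloning region is flanked by T7 and SP6 phage promoters; these sites are listed as the 5′ and 3′ sequencing primer positions for the insert. The plasmid is propagated in E. coli under ampicillin selection. The record lists its copy number as unknown and does not give the cloning method or the insert size.

The payload is the human cytomegalovirus (HCMV) IE1 and IE2 genes, which encode the major immediate-early proteins of the virus. These proteins are the first viral regulators made during infection and act as transcriptional transactivators of viral and some heterologous promoters. The record does not state which promoter drives their expression in eukaryotic cells. pGEM1 itself carries no mammalian promoter, so expression presumably depends on regulatory sequence included in the viral insert, but this cannot be confirmed from the available information. No tags, reporters or mammalian selection markers are recorded, and no feature table is available to show how the two genes are arranged in the insert.

The stated purpose is to express IE1 and IE2 in eukaryotic cells. The associated publication concerns the sequence requirements for activation of the HIV-1 LTR by HCMV, which suggests that the plasmid served as an effector construct in transfection experiments, supplying the immediate-early proteins in trans to test their effect on a target promoter.
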