Addgene plasmid #83945: pEQ276
Purpose: express human cytomegalovirus IE1 and IE2 genes in eukaryotic cells
Depositing lab: Adam Geballe. Depositing organization: Fred Hutchinson Cancer Center. Publication: Sequence requirements for activation of the HIV-1 LTR by human cytomegalovirus. Biegalke BJ, Geballe AP. Virology. 1991 Jul;183(1):381-5. PubMed 1647074.
Backbone
  Vector backbone: pGEM1
  Vector type: Mammalian Expression
Growth in bacteria
  Bacterial resistance: Ampicillin, 100 μg/mL
  Growth temperature: 37°C
  Growth strain: DH5alpha
  Copy number: Unknown
Gene/Insert
  Gene/Insert name: IE1 and IE2
  Species: HCMV
  Cloning method: Unknown
  Sequencing primers: 5′ T7; 3′ SP6
Terms and licenses: Academic/Nonprofit Terms; Industry Terms: Not Available to Industry
How to cite: pEQ276 was a gift from Adam Geballe (Addgene plasmid # 83945 ; http://n2t.net/addgene:83945 ; RRID:Addgene_83945)
